Addgene plasmid #197173: pCytERM-miRFP2-N1
Purpose: Expresses the fusion protein of CytERM-miRFP2 in mammalian cells
Depositing lab: Kiryl Piatkevich. Depositing organization: Westlake University. Publication: Quantitative assessment of near-infrared fluorescent proteins. Zhang H, Papadaki S, Sun X, Wang X, Drobizhev M, Yao L, Rehbock M, Koster RW, Wu L, Namikawa K, Piatkevich KD. Nat Methods. 2023 Sep 4. doi: 10.1038/s41592-023-01975-z. PubMed 37666982.
Backbone
  Vector backbone: pN1
  Vector type: Mammalian Expression
Growth in bacteria
  Bacterial resistance: Kanamycin, 50 μg/mL
  Growth temperature: 37°C
  Growth strain: NEB Stable
  Copy number: High Copy
Gene/Insert
  Gene/Insert name: CytERM-miRFP2
  Species: M. musculus (mouse)
  Cloning method: Gibson Cloning
Terms and licenses: Academic/Nonprofit Terms; Industry Terms: Not Available to Industry
Depositor comments: Please visit https://www.researchsquare.com/article/rs-797586/v1 for preprint.
How to cite: pCytERM-miRFP2-N1 was a gift from Kiryl Piatkevich (Addgene plasmid # 197173 ; http://n2t.net/addgene:197173 ; RRID:Addgene_197173)
