[The description below was written by a language model from this plasmid's Addgene catalogue record and pLannotate feature annotations shown in this document.]
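Description:
pCytERM-miRFP2-N1 is a mammalian expression plasmid of about 5 kb built on an N1-type backbone (pN1), in which a targeting sequence is placed upstream of a fluorescent protein to make an N-terminal fusion. It is propagated in E. coli from a high-copy ColE1/pUC-type origin and selected with kanamycin. The single NeoR/KanR (Tn5 aminoglycoside phosphotransferase) gene sits behind tandem bacterial (AmpR/bla) and SV40 early promoters and is followed by the HSV TK polyadenylation signal, so the same marker can also give G418 resistance in mammalian cells. An f1 origin is present as well. Short annotated fragments of ble, bGH poly(A) and SV40 large T antigen appear to be backbone remnants rather than functional units.

The expression cassette is driven by the human CMV immediate early enhancer and promoter and terminated by the SV40 poly(A) signal. The open reading frame begins with CytERM, annotated as a short N-terminal fragment matching rabbit cytochrome P450 2C1. This type of segment acts as a membrane anchor that tethers the fusion to the cytoplasmic face of the endoplasmic reticulum. It is joined through residual multiple cloning site sequence to miRFP2, which the annotation matches to the miRFP family of near-infrared fluorescent proteins derived from a Rhodopseudomonas palustris bacteriophytochrome and requiring biliverdin as chromophore. The catalogue lists the insert species as mouse, which does not agree with the rabbit and bacterial origins suggested by the feature table.

The stated purpose is expression of the CytERM-miRFP2 fusion in mammalian cells, within a study quantitatively comparing near-infrared fluorescent proteins. CytERM fusions are commonly used to gauge a fluorescent protein's tendency to oligomerise in cells by its effect on ER membrane morphology, although the record does not state this use.
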