Features (pLannotate 1.2.2; 16 found; start..end, strand, type, name):
     61..364     +  enhancer       CMV enhancer: human cytomegalovirus immediate early enhancer
    365..568     +  promoter       CMV promoter: human cytomegalovirus (CMV) immediate early promoter
    591..614     +  misc_feature   MCS (fragment): multiple cloning site
    615..701     +  CDS            CYP2C1 (fragment): CP2C1_RABIT - Experimental evidence at protein level: Swiss-Prot protein existence level 1. Cytochromes P450 are a group of heme-thiolate monooxygenases. In liver microsomes, this enzyme is involved in an NADPH-dependent electron transport pathway. It oxidizes a variety of structurally unrelated compounds, including steroids, fatty acids, and xenobiotics. From Oryctolagus cuniculus (Rabbit).
    696..739     +  misc_feature   MCS (fragment): multiple cloning site
    753..1691    +  CDS            miRFP: miRFP is a basic (constitutively fluorescent) near ir fluorescent protein published in 2018, derived from Rhodopseudomonas palustris. It has low acid sensitivity. It requires the cofactor biliverdin for fluorescence.
   1710..1793    +  CDS            large T antigen (fragment): large T antigen from SV40 (simian virus 40)
   1816..1937    +  polyA_signal   SV40 poly(A) signal: SV40 polyadenylation signal
   1971..2399    -  rep_origin     f1 ori (sequence partly withheld): f1 bacteriophage origin of replication; arrow indicates direction of (+) strand synthesis
   2426..2530    +  promoter       AmpR promoter: bla
   2532..2889    +  promoter       SV40 promoter: SV40 enhancer and early promoter
   2924..3718    +  CDS            NeoR/KanR: aminoglycoside phosphotransferase from Tn5; aph(3')-II (or nptII); confers resistance to neomycin, kanamycin, and G418 (Geneticin®)
   3739..3891    +  CDS            ble (fragment): BLE_KLEPN - Experimental evidence at protein level: Swiss-Prot protein existence level 1. Binding protein with a strong affinity to the bleomycin family of antibiotics. Binds to CL990; an antimitotic-antibiotic compound. From Klebsiella pneumoniae.
   3950..3997    +  polyA_signal   HSV TK poly(A) signal: herpes simplex virus thymidine kinase polyadenylation signal (Cole and Stacy, 1985)
   4088..4104    -  polyA_signal   bGH poly(A) signal (fragment): bovine growth hormone polyadenylation signal
   4326..4914    +  rep_origin     ori: high-copy-number ColE1/pMB1/pBR322/pUC origin of replication
>Addgene plasmid #197173 | pCytERM-miRFP2-N1 | addgene full sequence | sequence record 386465 | Addgene NGS Result
TAGTTATTAATAGTAATCAATTACGGGGTCATTAGTTCATAGCCCATATATGGAGTTCCGCGTTACATAA
CTTACGGTAAATGGCCCGCCTGGCTGACCGCCCAACGACCCCCGCCCATTGACGTCAATAATGACGTATG
TTCCCATAGTAACGCCAATAGGGACTTTCCATTGACGTCAATGGGTGGAGTATTTACGGTAAACTGCCCA
CTTGGCAGTACATCAAGTGTATCATATGCCAAGTACGCCCCCTATTGACGTCAATGACGGTAAATGGCCC
GCCTGGCATTATGCCCAGTACATGACCTTATGGGACTTTCCTACTTGGCAGTACATCTACGTATTAGTCA
TCGCTATTACCATGGTGATGCGGTTTTGGCAGTACATCAATGGGCGTGGATAGCGGTTTGACTCACGGGG
ATTTCCAAGTCTCCACCCCATTGACGTCAATGGGAGTTTGTTTTGGCACCAAAATCAACGGGACTTTCCA
AAATGTCGTAACAACTCCGCCCCATTGACGCAAATGGGCGGTAGGCGTGTACGGTGGGAGGTCTATATAA
GCAGAGCTGGTTTAGTGAACCGTCAGATCCGCTAGCGCTACCGGACTCAGATCTATGGACCCTGTGGTGG
TGCTGGGGCTCTGTCTCTCCTGTTTGCTTCTCCTTTCACTCTGGAAACAGAGCTATGGGGGAGGGAAGCT
TCGAATTCTGCAGTCGACGGTACCGCGGGCCCGGGATCCACCGGTCGCCACCATGGTCGCAGGACACGCA
AGTGGAAGCCCCGACTTTGGAACCGCCAGTCCGAGCGACTGTGAGCACGAAGAAATCCATCTGGCCGGAT
CCATCCAGCCACACGGAACACTGCTGGTGGTCTCCGAGCCTGACCATAGAATAATTCAGGCATCTGCCAA
CGCCGCTGAATTCCTGAATCTGGGAAGTGTGCTGGGAATCCCCCTGGCTGAGATCGACGGGGATCTACTG
ATCAAGATTCTGCCCCACCTGGACCTTACCGCAGAAGGAATGCCAGTGGCCGTCAGGTGCCGCATTGGAA
ACCCCTCCACAGAGTACGACGGACTGATGCATCGACCACCTGAAGGAGGACTGATCATTGAGCTGGAACG
GGCTGGGCCATCCATTGATCTGAGCGGAACACTGGCTCCCGCACTGGAGCGAATTCGAACTGCAGGATCC
CTGAGGGCTCTGTGCGACGATACTGTACTGCTGTTCCAGCAGTGTACCGGCTACGACCGAGTGATGGTCT
ATCGGTTCGATGAACGGGGGCACGGAGAGGTGTATTCAGAAATTCATGTGACTGGACTGGAGAGCTACTT
TGGCAACAGGTATCCTAGCTCCCTCGTGCCACAGATGGCCCGGCGGCTGTACGTGAGACAGAGGGTGCGC
GTCCTGGTAGATGTCACCTATCAGCCTGTGCCACTGGAGCCAAGACTGAGTCCCCTGACTGGCAGGGACC
TGGATATGTCAGGGTGTTTTCTGCGCTCTATGAGTCCTACTCACCTGCAGTTCCTGAAGAACATGGGCGT
GCGGGCAACACTGGTGGTCAGCCTGGTGGTCGGAGGCAAACTGTGGGGGCTGGTGATCTGCCACCATTAT
CTGCCACGCTTCATCCATTTTGAGCTGCGAGCAATTTGTGTGCTGCTGGCCGAAGCTATCGCAACCCGCA
TTACAGCCCTGTAAGCGGCCGCGACTCTAGATCATAATCAGCCATACCACATTTGTAGAGGTTTTACTTG
CTTTAAAAAACCTCCCACACCTCCCCCTGAACCTGAAACATAAAATGAATGCAATTGTTGTTGTTAACTT
GTTTATTGCAGCTTATAATGGTTACAAATAAAGCAATAGCATCACAAATTTCACAAATAAAGCATTTTTT
TCACTGCATTCTAGTTGTGGTTTGTCCAAACTCATCAATGTATCTTAAGGCGTAAATTGTAAGCGTTAAT
ATTTTGTTAAAATTCGCGTTAAATTTTTGTTAAATCAGCTCATTTTTTAACCAATAGGCCGAAATCGGCA
AAATCCCTTATAAATCAAAAGAATAGACCGAGATAGGGT
[37 nt withheld, positions 2070-2106]
AAAGAACGTGGACTCCAACGTCAAAGG
[49 nt withheld, positions 2134-2182]
T
[91 nt withheld, positions 2184-2274]
G
[124 nt withheld, positions 2276-2399]
CAGGTGGCACTTTTCGGGGAAATGTGCGCGGAACCCCTATTTGTTTATTTTTCTAAATACATTCAAATAT
GTATCCGCTCATGAGACAATAACCCTGATAAATGCTTCAATAATATTGAAAAAGGAAGAGTCCTGAGGCG
GAAAGAACCAGCTGTGGAATGTGTGTCAGTTAGGGTGTGGAAAGTCCCCAGGCTCCCCAGCAGGCAGAAG
TATGCAAAGCATGCATCTCAATTAGTCAGCAACCAGGTGTGGAAAGTCCCCAGGCTCCCCAGCAGGCAGA
AGTATGCAAAGCATGCATCTCAATTAGTCAGCAACCATAGTCCCGCCCCTAACTCCGCCCATCCCGCCCC
TAACTCCGCCCAGTTCCGCCCATTCTCCGCCCCATGGCTGACTAATTTTTTTTATTTATGCAGAGGCCGA
GGCCGCCTCGGCCTCTGAGCTATTCCAGAAGTAGTGAGGAGGCTTTTTTGGAGGCCTAGGCTTTTGCAAA
GATCGATCAAGAGACAGGATGAGGATCGTTTCGCATGATTGAACAAGATGGATTGCACGCAGGTTCTCCG
GCCGCTTGGGTGGAGAGGCTATTCGGCTATGACTGGGCACAACAGACAATCGGCTGCTCTGATGCCGCCG
TGTTCCGGCTGTCAGCGCAGGGGCGCCCGGTTCTTTTTGTCAAGACCGACCTGTCCGGTGCCCTGAATGA
ACTGCAAGACGAGGCAGCGCGGCTATCGTGGCTGGCCACGACGGGCGTTCCTTGCGCAGCTGTGCTCGAC
GTTGTCACTGAAGCGGGAAGGGACTGGCTGCTATTGGGCGAAGTGCCGGGGCAGGATCTCCTGTCATCTC
ACCTTGCTCCTGCCGAGAAAGTATCCATCATGGCTGATGCAATGCGGCGGCTGCATACGCTTGATCCGGC
TACCTGCCCATTCGACCACCAAGCGAAACATCGCATCGAGCGAGCACGTACTCGGATGGAAGCCGGTCTT
GTCGATCAGGATGATCTGGACGAAGAGCATCAGGGGCTCGCGCCAGCCGAACTGTTCGCCAGGCTCAAGG
CGAGCATGCCCGACGGCGAGGATCTCGTCGTGACCCATGGCGATGCCTGCTTGCCGAATATCATGGTGGA
AAATGGCCGCTTTTCTGGATTCATCGACTGTGGCCGGCTGGGTGTGGCGGACCGCTATCAGGACATAGCG
TTGGCTACCCGTGATATTGCTGAAGAGCTTGGCGGCGAATGGGCTGACCGCTTCCTCGTGCTTTACGGTA
TCGCCGCTCCCGATTCGCAGCGCATCGCCTTCTATCGCCTTCTTGACGAGTTCTTCTGAGCGGGACTCTG
GGGTTCGAAATGACCGACCAAGCGACGCCCAACCTGCCATCACGAGATTTCGATTCCACCGCCGCCTTCT
ATGAAAGGTTGGGCTTCGGAATCGTTTTCCGGGACGCCGGCTGGATGATCCTCCAGCGCGGGGATCTCAT
GCTGGAGTTCTTCGCCCACCCTAGGGGGAGGCTAACTGAAACACGGAAGGAGACAATACCGGAAGGAACC
CGCGCTATGACGGCAATAAAAAGACAGAATAAAACGCACGGTGTTGGGTCGTTTGTTCATAAACGCGGGG
TTCGGTCCCAGGGCTGGCACTCTGTCGATACCCCACCGAGACCCCATTGGGGCCAATACGCCCGCGTTTC
TTCCTTTTCCCCACCCCACCCCCCAAGTTCGGGTGAAGGCCCAGGGCTCGCAGCCAACGTCGGGGCGGCA
GGCCCTGCCATAGCCTCAGGTTACTCATATATACTTTAGATTGATTTAAAACTTCATTTTTAATTTAAAA
GGATCTAGGTGAAGATCCTTTTTGATAATCTCATGACCAAAATCCCTTAACGTGAGTTTTCGTTCCACTG
AGCGTCAGACCCCGTAGAAAAGATCAAAGGATCTTCTTGAGATCCTTTTTTTCTGCGCGTAATCTGCTGC
TTGCAAACAAAAAAACCACCGCTACCAGCGGTGGTTTGTTTGCCGGATCAAGAGCTACCAACTCTTTTTC
CGAAGGTAACTGGCTTCAGCAGAGCGCAGATACCAAATACTGTTCTTCTAGTGTAGCCGTAGTTAGGCCA
CCACTTCAAGAACTCTGTAGCACCGCCTACATACCTCGCTCTGCTAATCCTGTTACCAGTGGCTGCTGCC
AGTGGCGATAAGTCGTGTCTTACCGGGTTGGACTCAAGACGATAGTTACCGGATAAGGCGCAGCGGTCGG
GCTGAACGGGGGGTTCGTGCACACAGCCCAGCTTGGAGCGAACGACCTACACCGAACTGAGATACCTACA
GCGTGAGCTATGAGAAAGCGCCACGCTTCCCGAAGGGAGAAAGGCGGACAGGTATCCGGTAAGCGGCAGG
GTCGGAACAGGAGAGCGCACGAGGGAGCTTCCAGGGGGAAACGCCTGGTATCTTTATAGTCCTGTCGGGT
TTCGCCACCTCTGACTTGAGCGTCGATTTTTGTGATGCTCGTCAGGGGGGCGGAGCCTATGGAAAAACGC
CAGCAACGCGGCCTTTTTACGGTTCCTGGCCTTTTGCTGGCCTTTTGCTCACATGTTCTTTCCTGCGTTA
TCCCCTGATTCTGTGGATAACCGTATTACCGCCATGCAT
